Addgene plasmid #169530: pTS2393-Tier1-PhCMV-p2a_fastFT
Purpose: Tier-1 vector encoding PhCMV-driven delayed-maturing fluorescent protein fluorescent timer (FT) with "fast" maturation fastFT fused to a "self-cleaving" peptide p2a (PhCMV-p2a_medFT-pA).
Depositing lab: Martin Fussenegger. Depositing organization: ETH Zurich (Swiss Federal Institute of Technology). Publication: A versatile plasmid architecture for mammalian synthetic biology (VAMSyB). Haellman V, Strittmatter T, Bertschi A, Stucheli P, Fussenegger M. Metab Eng. 2021 Jul;66:41-50. doi: 10.1016/j.ymben.2021.04.003. Epub 2021 Apr 18. PubMed 33857582.
Backbone
  Vector backbone: pMM1 (pcDNA3.1-based)
  Backbone size w/o insert (bp): 4435
  Vector type: Mammalian Expression
  Selectable markers: Neomycin (select with G418)
Growth in bacteria
  Bacterial resistance: Ampicillin, 100 μg/mL
  Growth temperature: 37°C
  Growth strain: DH5alpha
  Copy number: High Copy
Gene/Insert
  Gene/Insert name: PCMV-driven P2A-fused fluorescent timer, fast maturation time (alt name: PCMV-P2A-fastFT)
  Species: Synthetic
  Promoter: PhCMV
  Cloning method: Restriction Enzyme; 5′ cloning site Unknown (unknown if destroyed)
  Sequencing primers: 5′ AmpStart; 3′ BGH-rev
Terms and licenses: Academic/Nonprofit Terms; Industry Terms: Not Available to Industry
How to cite: pTS2393-Tier1-PhCMV-p2a_fastFT was a gift from Martin Fussenegger (Addgene plasmid # 169530 ; http://n2t.net/addgene:169530 ; RRID:Addgene_169530)
