[The description below was written by a language model from this plasmid's Addgene catalogue record and pLannotate feature annotations shown in this document.]
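Description:
pTS2393-Tier1-PhCMV-p2a_fastFT is a mammalian expression plasmid built on pMM1, a pcDNA3.1-derived backbone, and belongs to the "Tier-1" level of the VAMSyB modular plasmid architecture for mammalian synthetic biology. It is maintained in E. coli at high copy through a ColE1/pUC-type origin and selected with ampicillin via the β-lactamase gene. An f1 phage origin is also present. For selection in mammalian cells, an SV40 enhancer/early promoter drives a neomycin phosphotransferase gene terminated by an SV40 polyadenylation signal, conferring G418 resistance. The short ble, lacI, RSF ori, HIV-1 LTR and extra SV40 promoter hits in the annotation are small fragments, most likely backbone remnants or incidental matches rather than functional parts.

The payload is a single transcription unit in which the human cytomegalovirus immediate-early enhancer and promoter (PhCMV) drive Fast-FT, a mammalian codon-optimised mCherry derivative that changes from blue to red fluorescence as it matures, followed by the bovine growth hormone polyadenylation signal. A T7 promoter lies between the CMV promoter and the coding region. According to the catalogue entry, the timer is fused to a P2A "self-cleaving" peptide. The P2A is not annotated separately in the feature table, though unannotated sequence precedes the Fast-FT reading frame. Such a P2A would in principle allow an upstream coding sequence to be co-expressed with the timer as separate polypeptides. The purpose text writes "medFT" in its shorthand, but the name, insert field and sequence annotation all indicate the fast variant. The construct serves as a constitutive timer reporter and as a module for assembling more complex designs.
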