Features (pLannotate 1.2.2; 20 found; start..end, strand, type, name):
    150..738     -  rep_origin     ori: high-copy-number ColE1/pMB1/pBR322/pUC origin of replication
    909..1769    -  CDS            AmpR: β-lactamase; bla; confers resistance to ampicillin, carbenicillin, and related antibiotics
   1770..1874    -  promoter       AmpR promoter: bla
   2021..2324    +  enhancer       CMV enhancer: human cytomegalovirus immediate early enhancer
   2325..2528    +  promoter       CMV promoter: human cytomegalovirus (CMV) immediate early promoter
   2524..2557    +  LTR            5' LTR (truncated) (fragment): truncated 5' long terminal repeat (LTR) from HIV-1
   2573..2591    +  promoter       T7 promoter: promoter for bacteriophage T7 RNA polymerase
   2716..3420    +  CDS            Fast-FT: blue-to-red fluorescent timer derivative of mCherry (Subach et al., 2009) mammalian codon-optimized
   3481..3705    +  polyA_signal   bGH poly(A) signal: bovine growth hormone polyadenylation signal
   3709..3730    +  promoter       SV40 promoter (fragment): SV40 enhancer and early promoter
   3751..4179    +  rep_origin     f1 ori (sequence partly withheld): f1 bacteriophage origin of replication; arrow indicates direction of (+) strand synthesis
   4193..4522    +  promoter       SV40 promoter: SV40 enhancer and early promoter
   4589..5380    +  CDS            neo: KKA2_KLEPN - Also known as kan, nptII. Experimental evidence at protein level: Swiss-Prot protein existence level 1. Resistance to kanamycin, neomycin, paromomycin, ribostamycin, butirosin and gentamicin B. From Klebsiella pneumoniae.
   5404..5562    +  CDS            ble (fragment): BLE_KLEPN - Experimental evidence at protein level: Swiss-Prot protein existence level 1. Binding protein with a strong affinity to the bleomycin family of antibiotics. Binds to CL990; an antimitotic-antibiotic compound. From Klebsiella pneumoniae.
   5557..5678    +  polyA_signal   SV40 poly(A) signal: SV40 polyadenylation signal
   5751..5767    -  protein_bind   lac operator: The lac repressor binds to the lac operator to inhibit transcription in E. coli. This inhibition can be relieved by adding lactose or isopropyl-β-D-thiogalactopyranoside (IPTG). lac repressor encoded by lacI
   5775..5805    -  promoter       lac promoter: promoter for the E. coli lac operon
   5820..5841    -  protein_bind   CAP binding site: CAP binding activates transcription in the presence of cAMP. E. coli catabolite activator protein
   5854..5946    -  CDS            lacI (fragment): lac repressor; lacI; The lac repressor binds to the lac operator to inhibit transcription in E. coli. This inhibition can be relieved by adding lactose or isopropyl-β-D-thiogalactopyranoside (IPTG).
   5948..5975    -  rep_origin     RSF ori (fragment): Plasmids containing the RSF 1030 origin of replication can be propagated in E. coli cells that contain additional plasmids with compatible origins.
>Addgene plasmid #169530 | pTS2393-Tier1-PhCMV-p2a_fastFT | addgene full sequence | sequence record 366213 | Addgene NGS Result
TCGGTCGTTCGGCTGCGGCGAGCGGTATCAGCTCACTCAAAGGCGGTAATACGGTTATCCACAGAATCAG
GGGATAACGCAGGAAAGAACATGTGAGCAAAAGGCCAGCAAAAGGCCAGGAACCGTAAAAAGGCCGCGTT
GCTGGCGTTTTTCCATAGGCTCCGCCCCCCTGACGAGCATCACAAAAATCGACGCTCAAGTCAGAGGTGG
CGAAACCCGACAGGACTATAAAGATACCAGGCGTTTCCCCCTGGAAGCTCCCTCGTGCGCTCTCCTGTTC
CGACCCTGCCGCTTACCGGATACCTGTCCGCCTTTCTCCCTTCGGGAAGCGTGGCGCTTTCTCATAGCTC
ACGCTGTAGGTATCTCAGTTCGGTGTAGGTCGTTCGCTCCAAGCTGGGCTGTGTGCACGAACCCCCCGTT
CAGCCCGACCGCTGCGCCTTATCCGGTAACTATCGTCTTGAGTCCAACCCGGTAAGACACGACTTATCGC
CACTGGCAGCAGCCACTGGTAACAGGATTAGCAGAGCGAGGTATGTAGGCGGTGCTACAGAGTTCTTGAA
GTGGTGGCCTAACTACGGCTACACTAGAAGAACAGTATTTGGTATCTGCGCTCTGCTGAAGCCAGTTACC
TTCGGAAAAAGAGTTGGTAGCTCTTGATCCGGCAAACAAACCACCGCTGGTAGCGGTGGTTTTTTTGTTT
GCAAGCAGCAGATTACGCGCAGAAAAAAAGGATCTCAAGAAGATCCTTTGATCTTTTCTACGGGGTCTGA
CGCTCAGTGGAACGAAAACTCACGTTAAGGGATTTTGGTCATGAGATTATCAAAAAGGATCTTCACCTAG
ATCCTTTTAAATTAAAAATGAAGTTTTAAATCAATCTAAAGTATATATGAGTAAACTTGGTCTGACAGTT
ACCAATGCTTAATCAGTGAGGCACCTATCTCAGCGATCTGTCTATTTCGTTCATCCATAGTTGCCTGACT
CCCCGTCGTGTAGATAACTACGATACGGGAGGGCTTACCATCTGGCCCCAGTGCTGCAATGATACCGCGA
GACCCACGCTCACCGGCTCCAGATTTATCAGCAATAAACCAGCCAGCCGGAAGGGCCGAGCGCAGAAGTG
GTCCTGCAACTTTATCCGCCTCCATCCAGTCTATTAATTGTTGCCGGGAAGCTAGAGTAAGTAGTTCGCC
AGTTAATAGTTTGCGCAACGTTGTTGCCATTGCTACAGGCATCGTGGTGTCACGCTCGTCGTTTGGTATG
GCTTCATTCAGCTCCGGTTCCCAACGATCAAGGCGAGTTACATGATCCCCCATGTTGTGCAAAAAAGCGG
TTAGCTCCTTCGGTCCTCCGATCGTTGTCAGAAGTAAGTTGGCCGCAGTGTTATCACTCATGGTTATGGC
AGCACTGCATAATTCTCTTACTGTCATGCCATCCGTAAGATGCTTTTCTGTGACTGGTGAGTACTCAACC
AAGTCATTCTGAGAATAGTGTATGCGGCGACCGAGTTGCTCTTGCCCGGCGTCAATACGGGATAATACCG
CGCCACATAGCAGAACTTTAAAAGTGCTCATCATTGGAAAACGTTCTTCGGGGCGAAAACTCTCAAGGAT
CTTACCGCTGTTGAGATCCAGTTCGATGTAACCCACTCGTGCACCCAACTGATCTTCAGCATCTTTTACT
TTCACCAGCGTTTCTGGGTGAGCAAAAACAGGAAGGCAAAATGCCGCAAAAAAGGGAATAAGGGCGACAC
GGAAATGTTGAATACTCATACTCTTCCTTTTTCAATATTATTGAAGCATTTATCAGGGTTATTGTCTCAT
GAGCGGATACATATTTGAATGTATTTAGAAAAATAAACAAATAGGGGTTCCGCGCACATTTCCCCGAAAA
GTGCCACCTGACGTCGACGGATCGGGAGATCTCCACGCGTGGTACCCTCGAGTTGACATTGATTATTGAG
TAGTTATTAATAGTAATCAATTACGGGGTCATTAGTTCATAGCCCATATATGGAGTTCCGCGTTACATAA
CTTACGGTAAATGGCCCGCCTGGCTGACCGCCCAACGACCCCCGCCCATTGACGTCAATAATGACGTATG
TTCCCATAGTAACGCCAATAGGGACTTTCCATTGACGTCAATGGGTGGAGTATTTACGGTAAACTGCCCA
CTTGGCAGTACATCAAGTGTATCATATGCCAAGTACGCCCCCTATTGACGTCAATGACGGTAAATGGCCC
GCCTGGCATTATGCCCAGTACATGACCTTATGGGACTTTCCTACTTGGCAGTACATCTACGTATTAGTCA
TCGCTATTACCATGGTGATGCGGTTTTGGCAGTACATCAATGGGCGTGGATAGCGGTTTGACTCACGGGG
ATTTCCAAGTCTCCACCCCATTGACGTCAATGGGAGTTTGTTTTGGCACCAAAATCAACGGGACTTTCCA
AAATGTCGTAACAACTCCGCCCCATTGACGCAAATGGGCGGTAGGCGTGTACGGTGGGAGGTCTATATAA
GCAGAGCTCTCTGGCTAACTAGAGAACCCACTGCTTACTGGCTTATCGAAATTAATACGACTCACTATAG
GGAGACCCAAGCTGTTCGAAGCGGAATTCACCATGACTAGTGGTGGTTCTGGTGGAAGCGGAGCTACTAA
CTTCAGCCTGCTGAAGCAGGCTGGTGACGTGGAGGAGAACCCTGGACCTGCTAGTGTGAGCAAGGGCGAG
GAGGATAACATGGCCATCATCAAAGAGTTCATGCGTTTCAAAGTGCACGTGGAGGGTTCCGTGAACGGCC
ACGAGTTCGAGATCGAGGGCGAGGGCAAGGGCCGCCCCTACGAGGGCACCCAGACCGCCAAGCTGAAGGT
GACCAAGGGTGGCCCCCTGCCCTTCGCCTGGGACATCCTGTCCCCTCAGTTCATGTACGGCTCCAGGGCC
TACGTGAAGCATCCCGCCGACATCCCCGACTACTGGAAGCTGTCCTTCCCCGAGGGCTTCAAGTGGGAGC
GCGTGATGAACTTCGAGGACGGCGGCGTGGTGACCGTGACCCAGGACTCCTCCCTGCAGGACGGCGAGTT
CATCTACAAGGTGAAGCTGCGCGGAACTAACTTCCCCTCCGACGGCCCCGTAATGCAGAAGAAGACCATG
GGCTGGGAGGCCTCCACCGAGCGGATGTACCCCGAGGACGGCGCCCTGAAGGGCGAGATCAAGCAGAGGC
TGAAGCTGAAGGACGGCGGCCACTACGACGCTGAGGTCAAGACCACCTACAAGGCCAAGAAGCCCGTGCA
GCTGCCCGGCGCTTACAACGTCAATATCAAGTTGGACATCACATCCCACAACGAGGACTACACCATCGTG
GAACAGTACGAACGCTCCGAGGGCCGCCACTCCACCGGCGGCATGGACGAGCTGTACAAGGCTAGCGGAT
CCACCGGTGTCTAGAAAGCTTTGAGGCCGGCCTGCAGGGATCAGCCTCGACTGTGCCTTCTAGTTGCCAG
CCATCTGTTGTTTGCCCCTCCCCCGTGCCTTCCTTGACCCTGGAAGGTGCCACTCCCACTGTCCTTTCCT
AATAAAATGAGGAAATTGCATCGCATTGTCTGAGTAGGTGTCATTCTATTCTGGGGGGTGGGGTGGGGCA
GGACAGCAAGGGGGAGGATTGGGAAGACAATAGCAGGCATGCTGGGGATGCGGTGGGCTCTATGGCTTCT
GAGGCGGAAAGAACCAGCTGGGGCTCTAGGGGGTATCCCC
[124 nt withheld, positions 3751-3874]
C
[91 nt withheld, positions 3876-3966]
A
[49 nt withheld, positions 3968-4016]
CCTTTGACGTTGGAGTCCACGTTCTTT
[37 nt withheld, positions 4044-4080]
ACCCTATCTCGGTCTATTCTTTTGATTTATAAGGGATTTTGCCGATTTCGGCCTATTGGTTAAAAAATGA
GCTGATTTAACAAAAATTTAACGCGAATTAATTCTGTGGAATGTGTGTCAGTTAGGGTGTGGAAAGTCCC
CAGGCTCCCCAGCAGGCAGAAGTATGCAAAGCATGCATCTCAATTAGTCAGCAACCAGGTGTGGAAAGTC
CCCAGGCTCCCCAGCAGGCAGAAGTATGCAAAGCATGCATCTCAATTAGTCAGCAACCATAGTCCCGCCC
CTAACTCCGCCCATCCCGCCCCTAACTCCGCCCAGTTCCGCCCATTCTCCGCCCCATGGCTGACTAATTT
TTTTTATTTATGCAGAGGCCGAGGCCGCCTCTGCCTCTGAGCTATTCCAGAAGTAGTGAGGAGGCTTTTT
TGGAGGCCTAGGCTTTTGCAAAAAGCTCCCGGGAGCTTGTATATCCATTTTCGGATCTGATCAAGAGACA
GGATGAGGATCGTTTCGCATGATTGAACAAGATGGATTGCACGCAGGTTCTCCGGCCGCTTGGGTGGAGA
GGCTATTCGGCTATGACTGGGCACAACAGACAATCGGCTGCTCTGATGCCGCCGTGTTCCGGCTGTCAGC
GCAGGGGCGCCCGGTTCTTTTTGTCAAGACCGACCTGTCCGGTGCCCTGAATGAACTGCAGGACGAGGCA
GCGCGGCTATCGTGGCTGGCCACGACGGGCGTTCCTTGCGCAGCTGTGCTCGACGTTGTCACTGAAGCGG
GAAGGGACTGGCTGCTATTGGGCGAAGTGCCGGGGCAGGATCTCCTGTCATCTCACCTTGCTCCTGCCGA
GAAAGTATCCATCATGGCTGATGCAATGCGGCGGCTGCATACGCTTGATCCGGCTACCTGCCCATTCGAC
CACCAAGCGAAACATCGCATCGAGCGAGCACGTACTCGGATGGAAGCCGGTCTTGTCGATCAGGATGATC
TGGACGAAGAGCATCAGGGGCTCGCGCCAGCCGAACTGTTCGCCAGGCTCAAGGCGCGCATGCCCGACGG
CGAGGATCTCGTCGTGACCCATGGCGATGCCTGCTTGCCGAATATCATGGTGGAAAATGGCCGCTTTTCT
GGATTCATCGACTGTGGCCGGCTGGGTGTGGCGGACCGCTATCAGGACATAGCGTTGGCTACCCGTGATA
TTGCTGAAGAGCTTGGCGGCGAATGGGCTGACCGCTTCCTCGTGCTTTACGGTATCGCCGCTCCCGATTC
GCAGCGCATCGCCTTCTATCGCCTTCTTGACGAGTTCTTCTGAGCGGGACTCTGGGGTTCGAAATGACCG
ACCAAGCGACGCCCAACCTGCCATCACGAGATTTCGATTCCACCGCCGCCTTCTATGAAAGGTTGGGCTT
CGGAATCGTTTTCCGGGACGCCGGCTGGATGATCCTCCAGCGCGGGGATCTCATGCTGGAGTTCTTCGCC
CACCCCAACTTGTTTATTGCAGCTTATAATGGTTACAAATAAAGCAATAGCATCACAAATTTCACAAATA
AAGCATTTTTTTCACTGCATTCTAGTTGTGGTTTGTCCAAACTCATCAATGTATCTTATCATGTCTGTAT
ACCGTCGACCTCTAGCTAGAGCTTGGCGTAATCATGGTCATAGCTGTTTCCTGTGTGAAATTGTTATCCG
CTCACAATTCCACACAACATACGAGCCGGAAGCATAAAGTGTAAAGCCTGGGGTGCCTAATGAGTGAGCT
AACTCACATTAATTGCGTTGCGCTCACTGCCCGCTTTCCAGTCGGGAAACCTGTCGTGCCAGCTGCATTA
ATGAATCGGCCAACGCGCGGGGAGAGGCGGTTTGCGTATTGGGCGCTCTTCCGCTTCCTCGCTCACTGAC
TCGCTGCGC
